>Addgene plasmid #182941 | pAAV-EF1a-FLEX-SomaGCaMP7 | addgene full sequence | sequence record 358162 | Addgene Partial NGS Result
CTTCCGCTTCCTCGCTCACTGACTCGCTGCGCTCGGTCGTTCGGCTGCGGCGAGCGGTATCAGCTCACTC
AAAGGCGGTAATACGGTTATCCACAGAATCAGGGGATAACGCAGGAAAGAACATGTGAGCAAAAGGCCAG
CAAAAGGCCAGGAACCGTAAAAAGGCCGCGTTGCTGGCGTTTTTCCATAGGCTCCGCCCCCCTGACGAGC
ATCACAAAAATCGACGCTCAAGTCAGAGGTGGCGAAACCCGACAGGACTATAAAGATACCAGGCGTTTCC
CCCTGGAAGCTCCCTCGTGCGCTCTCCTGTTCCGACCCTGCCGCTTACCGGATACCTGTCCGCCTTTCTC
CCTTCGGGAAGCGTGGCGCTTTCTCATAGCTCACGCTGTAGGTATCTCAGTTCGGTGTAGGTCGTTCGCT
CCAAGCTGGGCTGTGTGCACGAACCCCCCGTTCAGCCCGACCGCTGCGCCTTATCCGGTAACTATCGTCT
TGAGTCCAACCCGGTAAGACACGACTTATCGCCACTGGCAGCAGCCACTGGTAACAGGATTAGCAGAGCG
AGGTATGTAGGCGGTGCTACAGAGTTCTTGAAGTGGTGGCCTAACTACGGCTACACTAGAAGAACAGTAT
TTGGTATCTGCGCTCTGCTGAAGCCAGTTACCTTCGGAAAAAGAGTTGGTAGCTCTTGATCCGGCAAACA
AACCACCGCTGGTAGCGGTGGTTTTTTTGTTTGCAAGCAGCAGATTACGCGCAGAAAAAAAGGATCTCAA
GAAGATCCTTTGATCTTTTCTACGGGGTCTGACGCTCAGTGGAACGAAAACTCACGTTAAGGGATTTTGG
TCATGAGATTATCAAAAAGGATCTTCACCTAGATCCTTTTAAATTAAAAATGAAGTTTTAAATCAATCTA
AAGTATATATGAGTAAACTTGGTCTGACAGTTACCAATGCTTAATCAGTGAGGCACCTATCTCAGCGATC
TGTCTATTTCGTTCATCCATAGTTGCCTGACTCCCCGTCGTGTAGATAACTACGATACGGGAGGGCTTAC
CATCTGGCCCCAGTGCTGCAATGATACCGCGAGACCCACGCTCACCGGCTCCAGATTTATCAGCAATAAA
CCAGCCAGCCGGAAGGGCCGAGCGCAGAAGTGGTCCTGCAACTTTATCCGCCTCCATCCAGTCTATTAAT
TGTTGCCGGGAAGCTAGAGTAAGTAGTTCGCCAGTTAATAGTTTGCGCAACGTTGTTGCCATTGCTACAG
GCATCGTGGTGTCACGCTCGTCGTTTGGTATGGCTTCATTCAGCTCCGGTTCCCAACGATCAAGGCGAGT
TACATGATCCCCCATGTTGTGCAAAAAAGCGGTTAGCTCCTTCGGTCCTCCGATCGTTGTCAGAAGTAAG
TTGGCCGCAGTGTTATCACTCATGGTTATGGCAGCACTGCATAATTCTCTTACTGTCATGCCATCCGTAA
GATGCTTTTCTGTGACTGGTGAGTACTCAACCAAGTCATTCTGAGAATAGTGTATGCGGCGACCGAGTTG
CTCTTGCCCGGCGTCAATACGGGATAATACCGCGCCACATAGCAGAACTTTAAAAGTGCTCATCATTGGA
AAACGTTCTTCGGGGCGAAAACTCTCAAGGATCTTACCGCTGTTGAGATCCAGTTCGATGTAACCCACTC
GTGCACCCAACTGATCTTCAGCATCTTTTACTTTCACCAGCGTTTCTGGGTGAGCAAAAACAGGAAGGCA
AAATGCCGCAAAAAAGGGAATAAGGGCGACACGGAAATGTTGAATACTCATACTCTTCCTTTTTCAATAT
TATTGAAGCATTTATCAGGGTTATTGTCTCATGAGCGGATACATATTTGAATGTATTTAGAAAAATAAAC
AAATAGGGGTTCCGCGCACATTTCCCCGAAAAGTGCCACCTAAATTGTAAGCGTTAATATTTTGTTAAAA
TTCGCGTTAAATTTTTGTTAAATCAGCTCATTTTTTAACCAATAGGCCGAAATCGGCAAAATCCCTTATA
AATCAAAAGAATAGACCGAGATAGGGT
[37 nt withheld, positions 2058-2094]
AAAGAACGTGGACTCCAACGTCAAAGG
[49 nt withheld, positions 2122-2170]
T
[91 nt withheld, positions 2172-2262]
G
[124 nt withheld, positions 2264-2387]
CCCATTCGCCATTCAGGCTGCGCAACTGTTGGGAAGGGCGATCGGTGCGGGCCTCTTCGCTATTACGCCA
GCTGCGCGCTCGCTCGCTCACTGAGGCCGCCCGGGCAAAGCCCGGGCGTCGGGCGACCTTTGGTCGCCCG
GCCTCAGTGAGCGAGCGAGCGCGCAGAGAGGGAGTGGCCAACTCCATCACTAGGGGTTCCTTGTAGTTAA
TGATTAACCCGCCATGCTACTTATCTACGTAGCCATGCTCTAGGAAGATCGTAGGTTAATTAAGGCTCCG
GTGCCCGTCAGTGGGCAGAGCGCACATCGCCCACAGTCCCCGAGAAGTTGGGGGGAGGGGTCGGCAATTG
AACCGGTGCCTAGAGAAGGTGGCGCGGGGTAAACTGGGAAAGTGATGTCGTGTACTGGCTCCGCCTTTTT
CCCGAGGGTGGGGGAGAACCGTATATAAGTGCAGTAGTCGCCGTGAACGTTCTTTTTCGCAACGGGTTTG
CCGCCAGAACACAGGTAAGTGCCGTGTGTGGTTCCCGCGGGCCTGGCCTCTTTACGGGTTATGGCCCTTG
CGTGCCTTGAATTACTTCCACCTGGCTGCAGTACGTGATTCTTGATCCCGAGCTTCGGGTTGGAAGTGGG
TGGGAGAGTTCGAGGCCTTGCGCTTAAGGAGCCCCTTCGCCTCGTGCTTGAGTTGAGGCCTGGCCTGGGC
GCTGGGGCCGCCGCGTGCGAATCTGGTGGCACCTTCGCGCCTGTCTCGCTGCTTTCGATAAGTCTCTAGC
CATTTAAAATTTTTGATGACCTGCTGCGACGCTTTTTTTCTGGCAAGATAGTCTTGTAAATGCGGGCCAA
GATCTGCACACTGGTATTTCGGTTTTTGGGGCCGCGGGCGGCGACGGGGCCCGTGCGTCCCAGCGCACAT
GTTCGGCGAGGCGGGGCCTGCGAGCGCGGCCACCGAGAATCGGACGGGGGTAGTCTCAAGCTGGCCGGCC
TGCTCTGGTGCCTGGCCTCGCGCCGCCGTGTATCGCCCCGCCCTGGGCGGCAAGGCTGGCCCGGTCGGCA
CCAGTTGCGTGAGCGGAAAGATGGCCGCTTCCCGGCCCTGCTGCAGGGAGCTCAAAATGGAGGACGCGGC
GCTCGGGAGAGCGGGCGGGTGAGTCACCCACACAAAGGAAAAGGGCCTTTCCGTCCTCAGCCGTCGCTTC
ATGTGACTCCACGGAGTACCGGGCGCCGTCCAGGCACCTCGATTAGTTCTCGAGCTTTTGGAGTACGTCG
TCTTTAGGTTGGGGGGAGGGGTTTTATGCGATGGAGTTTCCCCACACTGAGTGGGTGGAGACTGAAGTTA
GGCCAGCTTGGCACTTGATGTAATTCTCCTTGGAATTTGCCCTTTTTGAGTTTGGATCTTGGTTCATTCT
CAAGCCTCAGACAGTGGTTCAAAGTTTTTTTCTTCCATTTCAGGTGTCGTGAGAATTCCCATAACTTCGT
ATAAAGTATCCTATACGAAGTTATATCAAAATAGGAAGACCAATGCTTCACCATCGACCCGAATTGCCAA
GCATCACCATCGACCCATAACTTCGTATAATGTATGCTATACGAAGTTATACTAGCTAGCTTACAGAGGT
CCGTAGCGTGTCTCGTACTGGCTCACGATGTTGCGCAGCCGCTGCACTCTCTGCCTCAGCTCAGCCACCC
TTGTCCTCAGGGCGGTGTTCCGTCTCCTCAGAAAAGCGGCCCGGATCTCCAGGGATCCCAGTGGTCCGTA
TCTGGTCTCGTACTGAGACACGATGTTCTCCAGCCGCTGCACCTCCTGCTCCAGCTCAGCCACCTCTGTC
TCCAGGGCGGTGTTCTCCTGCTCCAGGAAAGCGGCCTCGATTTCCAGTGTCCCACCGCTACCGCCGCTTC
CCCCTGTCCCACCGCTACCACCGCTACCCCCAGTCCCTCCAGACCCACCGCTGCCCCCGAGCTCCTTCGC
TGTCATCATTTGTACAAACTCTTCGTAGTTTACCTGACCATCCCCATCGATGTCTGCTTCCCTGATCATT
TCATCAACCTCTTCATCTGTTAACTTCTCTCCAAGGTTTGTCATCACGTGGCGAAGCTCTGCTGCACTGA
TGTAGCCATTGCCATCCTTATCAAACACACGGAACGCTTCTCTAATTTCTTCTTCACTGTCTGTGTATTT
CATTTTTCTTGCCATCATTGTCAGGAACTCAGGGAAGTCGATTGTGCCGTCACCGTCGGCATCTACTTCA
TTGATCATGTCCTGCAGCTCTGCTTCTGTGGGGTTCTGCCCCAGAGACCGCATCACCGTCCCCAGCTCCT
TGGTTGTTATTGTCCCATCCCCGTCCTTGTCAAATAGGGAGAACAGCTCTTTAAATTCTGCGATCTGCTC
TTCAGTCAGTTGGTCCGGCAGGTTGTACTCCAGCTTGTGCCCCAGGATGTTGCCGTCCTCCTTGAAGTCG
ATGCCCTTCAGCTCGATGCGGTTCACCAGGGTGTCGCCCTCGAACTTCACCTCGGCGCGGGTCTTGTAGT
TGCCGTCGTCCTTGAAGAAGATGGTGCGCTCCTGGATGTAGCCTTCGGGCATGGCGGACTTGAAGAAGTC
GTGCTGCTTCATGTGGTCGGGGTAGCGGCTGAAGCACTGCACGCCGTAGGTCAGGGTGGTCACGAGGGTG
GGCCAGGGCACGGGCAGCTTGCCGGTGGTGCAGATGAACTTCAGGGTCAGCTTGCCGTAGGTGGCATCGC
CCTCACCCTCGCCGGACACGCTGAACTTGTGGCCGTTTACGTCGCCGTCCAGCTCGACCAGGATGGGCAC
CACCCCGGTGAACAGCTCCTCGCCCTTGCTCACCATGCTCCCTCCGGTTCCGCCCTTGTACAGCTCGTCC
ATGCCGAGAGTGATCCCGGCGGCGGTCACGAACTCCAGCAGGACCATGTGATCGCGCTTCTCGTTGGGGT
CTTTCGAAAGTTTGGACTGCACGCTCAGGTAGTGGTTGTCGGGCAGCAGCACGGGGCCGTCGCCGATGGG
GGTGTTCTGCTGGTAGTGGTAGGCGAGCTGCACGCCGCCGTCCTCGATGTTGTGGCGGATCTTGAAGTTC
GCCTTGATGCCGTTCTTCTGCTTGTCGGCCTTGATATAGACGTTCTCCAGTGAACTCAGCCGACCTATAG
CTCTGACTGCGTGACCTGTCTTATTCCACTTACGACGTGATGAGTCGACCATGGTGGCGAGATCCTTATC
GTCATCGTCGTACAGATCCCGACCCATTTGCTGTCCACCAGTCATGGAAGCCATACCATGATGATGATGA
TGATGAGAACCCATGGTGGCACTAGTGGTACCTAGTATAACTTCGTATAGGATACTTTATACGAAGTTAT
CATTGGGATTCTTCCTATTTTGATCCAAGCATCACCATCGACCCTCTAGTCCAGATCTCACCATCGACCC
ATAACTTCGTATAGCATACATTATACGAAGTTATGTCCCTCGAAGAGGTTCGCGAAGCTTATCGATAATC
AACCTCTGGATTACAAAATTTGTGAAAGATTGACTGGTATTCTTAACTATGTTGCTCCTTTTACGCTATG
TGGATACGCTGCTTTAATGCCTTTGTATCATGCTATTGCTTCCCGTATGGCTTTCATTTTCTCCTCCTTG
TATAAATCCTGGTTGCTGTCTCTTTATGAGGAGTTGTGGCCCGTTGTCAGGCAACGTGGCGTGGTGTGCA
CTGTGTTTGCTGACGCAACCCCCACTGGTTGGGGCATTGCCACCACCTGTCAGCTCCTTTCCGGGACTTT
CGCTTTCCCCCTCCCTATTGCCACGGCGGAACTCATCGCCGCCTGCCTTGCCCGCTGCTGGACAGGGGCT
CGGCTGTTGGGCACTGACAATTCCGTGGTGTTGTCGGGGAAATCATCGTCCTTTCCTTGGCTGCTCGCCT
GTGTTGCCACCTGGATTCTGCGCGGGACGTCCTTCTGCTACGTCCCTTCGGCCCTCAATCCAGCGGACCT
TCCTTCCCGCGGCCTGCTGCCGGCTCTGCGGCCTCTTCCGCGTCTTCGCCTTCGCCCTCAGACGAGTCGG
ATCTCCCTTTGGGCCGCCTCCCCGCATCGATACCGTCGACCCGGGCGGCCGCTCATAAAGCTCGACTGTG
CCTTCTAGTTGCCAGCCATCTGTTGTTTGCCCCTCCCCCGTGCCTTCCTTGACCCTGGAAGGTGCCACTC
CCACTGTCCTTTCCTAATAAAATGAGGAAATTGCATCGCATTGTCTGAGTAGGTGTCATTCTATTCTGGG
GGGTGGGGTGGGGCAGGACAGCAAGGGGGAGGATTGGGAAGACAATAGCAGGCATGCTGGGGATGCGGTC
CGGACTGTACAATTGCATTCATTTTATGTTTCAGGTTCAGGGGGAGATGTGGGAGGTTTTTTAAAGCAAG
TAAAACCTCTACAAATGTGGTAAAATCGATAAGGATCTTCCTAGAGCATGGCTACGTAGATAAGTAGCAT
GGCGGGTTAATCATTAACTACAAGGAACCCCTAGTGATGGAGTTGGCCACTCCCTCTCTGCGCGCTCGCT
CGCTCACTGAGGCCGGGCGACCAAAGGTCGCCCGACGCCCGGGCTTTGCCCGGGCGGCCTCAGTGAGCGA
GCGAGCGCGCAGCTGCATTAATGAATCGGCCAACGCGCGGGGAGAGGCGGTTTGCGTATTGGGCGCT
Features (pLannotate 1.2.2; 17 found; start..end, strand, type, name):
    182..770     -  rep_origin     ori: high-copy-number ColE1/pMB1/pBR322/pUC origin of replication
    941..1801    -  CDS            AmpR: β-lactamase; bla; confers resistance to ampicillin, carbenicillin, and related antibiotics
   1802..1906    -  promoter       AmpR promoter: bla
   1959..2387    -  rep_origin     f1 ori (sequence partly withheld): f1 bacteriophage origin of replication; arrow indicates direction of (+) strand synthesis
   2392..2461    -  CDS            lacZα (fragment): LacZα fragment of β-galactosidase; lacZ fragment
   2456..2588    -  repeat_region  AAV2 ITR (fragment): inverted terminal repeat of adeno-associated virus serotype 2 inverted
   2661..3839    +  promoter       EF-1α promoter: strong constitutive promoter for human elongation factor EF-1α
   3848..3881    -  protein_bind   lox2272: Cre-mediated recombination occurs in the 8-bp core sequence (GGATACTT). lox2272 sites are compatible with each other, but incompatible with loxP or loxN sites (Lee and Saito, 1988). Cre recombinase
   3944..3977    -  protein_bind   loxP: Cre-mediated recombination occurs in the 8-bp core sequence (GCATACAT). Cre recombinase
   4342..5691    -  CDS            GCaMP6f: improved fluorescent protein-based calcium sensor (Chen et al., 2013)
   5714..5747    +  protein_bind   lox2272: Cre-mediated recombination occurs in the 8-bp core sequence (GGATACTT). lox2272 sites are compatible with each other, but incompatible with loxP or loxN sites (Lee and Saito, 1988). Cre recombinase
   5818..5851    +  protein_bind   loxP: Cre-mediated recombination occurs in the 8-bp core sequence (GCATACAT). Cre recombinase
   5884..6472    +  misc_feature   WPRE: woodchuck hepatitis virus posttranscriptional regulatory element
   6513..6720    +  polyA_signal   bGH poly(A) signal: bovine growth hormone polyadenylation signal
   6751..6819    -  CDS            large T antigen (fragment): large T antigen from SV40 (simian virus 40)
   6890..7023    +  repeat_region  AAV2 ITR: inverted terminal repeat of adeno-associated virus serotype 2 inverted
   7017..7073    -  CDS            lacI (fragment): lac repressor; lacI; The lac repressor binds to the lac operator to inhibit transcription in E. coli. This inhibition can be relieved by adding lactose or isopropyl-β-D-thiogalactopyranoside (IPTG).
