[The description below was written by a language model from this plasmid's Addgene catalogue record and pLannotate feature annotations shown in this document.]
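Description:
pAAV-EF1a-FLEX-SomaGCaMP7 is an adeno-associated virus transfer plasmid built on a pAAV backbone for Cre-dependent expression of a cell body-targeted version of the genetically encoded calcium indicator GCaMP7f. In bacteria it replicates from a high-copy ColE1/pUC-type origin and is selected with ampicillin through the β-lactamase gene. An f1 phage origin and short lacZα and lacI remnants are also present in the backbone. The expression cassette lies between two AAV2 inverted terminal repeats, one of which is annotated only as a fragment. These repeats are the cis elements required for replication and packaging of the cassette into recombinant AAV particles.

Within the ITRs, the strong constitutive human EF-1α promoter is followed by a FLEX (double-inverted) switch. The sensor coding sequence sits in reverse orientation relative to the promoter and is flanked on each side by a lox2272 site and a loxP site, with the two pairs arranged in opposing orientation. Without Cre the antisense insert is not expressed. Cre recombinase inverts the cassette and then excises one site of each pair, which locks the coding sequence in the sense orientation so that only Cre-expressing cells produce the indicator. A WPRE element and a bovine growth hormone polyadenylation signal downstream enhance transcript stability and processing.

The automated annotation labels the sensor as GCaMP6f, most likely because of sequence similarity to that close relative, whereas the catalogue identifies it as synthetic Soma-GCaMP7. The unannotated stretch within the floxed region adjacent to the sensor may hold the soma-targeting element, but the record does not specify that motif. According to the record the sensor is as bright as conventional GCaMP7f, and the associated work concerns calcium imaging of densely packed neural populations.
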