Addgene plasmid #182941: pAAV-EF1a-FLEX-SomaGCaMP7
Purpose: Cre-dependent expression of cell body-targeted GCaMP7f, under EF1a promoter. As bright as conventional GCaMP7f.
Depositing lab: Edward Boyden. Depositing organization: Massachusetts Institute of Technology. Publication: Precision Calcium Imaging of Dense Neural Populations via a Cell-Body-Targeted Calcium Indicator. Shemesh OA, Linghu C, Piatkevich KD, Goodwin D, Celiker OT, Gritton HJ, Romano MF, Gao R, Yu CJ, Tseng HA, Bensussen S, Narayan S, Yang CT, Freifeld L, Siciliano CA, Gupta I, Wang J, Pak N, Yoon YG, Ullmann JFP, Guner-Ataman B, Noamany H, Sheinkopf ZR, Park WM, Asano S, Keating AE, Trimmer JS, Reimer J, Tolias AS, Bear MF, Tye KM, Han X, Ahrens MB, Boyden ES. Neuron. 2020 Jun 26. pii: S0896-6273(20)30398-6. doi: 10.1016/j.neuron.2020.05.029. PubMed 32592656.
Backbone
  Vector backbone: pAAV
  Vector type: AAV
Growth in bacteria
  Bacterial resistance: Ampicillin, 100 μg/mL
  Growth temperature: 37°C
  Growth strain: NEB Stable
  Copy number: High Copy
Gene/Insert
  Gene/Insert name: Soma-GCaMP7
  Species: Synthetic
  Cloning method: Gibson Cloning
Terms and licenses: Academic/Nonprofit Terms; Industry Terms: Not Available to Industry
How to cite: pAAV-EF1a-FLEX-SomaGCaMP7 was a gift from Edward Boyden (Addgene plasmid # 182941 ; http://n2t.net/addgene:182941 ; RRID:Addgene_182941)
